Addgene plasmid #54748: mOrange2-Lifeact-7
Purpose: (Empty Backbone) Localization: Actin, Excitation: 549, Emission: 565
Depositing lab: Michael Davidson. Depositing organization: Florida State University, Tallahassee.
Backbone
  Vector backbone: mOrange2-Lifeact
  Backbone size w/o insert (bp): 4800
  Vector type: Mammalian Expression
  Selectable markers: Neomycin (select with G418)
  Backbone size (bp): 4800
  Tag / fusion protein: mOrange2-Lifeact (C terminal on backbone)
Growth in bacteria
  Bacterial resistance: Kanamycin, 50 μg/mL
  Growth temperature: 37°C
  Growth strain: DH5alpha
  Copy number: High Copy
Gene/Insert
  Gene/Insert name: Lifeact-mOrange2
  Tag / fusion protein: mOrange2-Lifeact (C terminal on backbone)
Terms and licenses: Academic/Nonprofit Terms; Industry Terms: Not Available to Industry
Depositor comments: . Excitation = 549; Emission = 565
How to cite: mOrange2-Lifeact-7 was a gift from Michael Davidson (Addgene plasmid # 54748 ; http://n2t.net/addgene:54748 ; RRID:Addgene_54748)
