[The description below was written by a language model from this plasmid's Addgene catalogue record.]
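Description:
mOrange2-Lifeact-7 is a mammalian expression plasmid of about 4.8 kb that encodes a fusion of the Lifeact peptide with the orange fluorescent protein mOrange2. It is catalogued as an "empty backbone", but the listed insert is Lifeact-mOrange2, so the plasmid is effectively a ready-to-use localization marker rather than a cloning shell. The tag field places mOrange2 at the C-terminal position, which suggests that Lifeact precedes the fluorescent protein. The "7" in the name may refer to the length of a linker between the two parts, but the record does not say this. In bacteria the plasmid is maintained at high copy number under kanamycin selection. In mammalian cells a neomycin resistance marker allows G418 selection of stable transfectants.

Lifeact is a short actin-binding peptide that labels filamentous actin, and it is widely used because it marks these structures in living cells with relatively little disturbance of actin dynamics. Fusing it to mOrange2, a monomeric orange fluorescent protein with improved photostability, gives a probe with the recorded excitation maximum of 549 nm and emission maximum of 565 nm. That spectrum allows it to be combined with green or far-red reporters in multicolour imaging. The stated localization is actin, and the typical use is live-cell or fixed-cell fluorescence microscopy of the actin cytoskeleton, including stress fibres, lamellipodia and other filament-rich structures.

No feature table is provided, so the promoter driving the fusion, the polyadenylation signal, the origin of replication and the exact linker are not stated.
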