>Addgene plasmid #54748 | mOrange2-Lifeact-7 | depositor partial sequence | sequence record 85145 | insert sequence
TCCGCCCCCATTGACGCAAATGGGCGGTAGGCGTGTACGGTGGGAGGTCTATATAAGCAGAGCTGGTTTA
GTGAACCGTCAGATCCGCTAGCGCCACCATGGGCGTGGCCGACTTGATCAAGAAGTTCGAGTCCATCTCC
AAGGAGGAGGGGGATCCACCGGTCGCCACCATGGTGAGCAAGGGCGAGGAGAATAACATGGCCATCATCA
AGGAGTTCATGCGCTTCAAGGTGCGCATGGAGGGCTCCGTGAACGGCCACGAGTTCGAGATCGAGGGCGA
GGGCGAGGGCCGCCCCTACGAGGGCTTTCAGACCGCTAAGCTGAAGGTGACCAAGGGTGGCCCCCTGCCC
TTCGCCTGGGACATCCTGTCCCCTCATTTCACCTACGGCTCCAAGGCCTACGTGAAGCACCCCGCCGACA
TCCCCGACTACTTCAAGCTGTCCTTCCCCGAGGGCTTCAAGTGGGAGCGCGTGATGAACTACGAGGACGG
CGGCGTGGTGACCGTGACCCAGGACTCCTCCCTGCAGGACGGCGAGTTCATCTACAAGGTGAAGCTGCGC
GGCACCAACTTCCCCTCCGACGGCCCCGTGATGCAGAAGAAGACCATGGGCTGGGAGGCCTCCTCCGAGC
GGATGTACCCCGAGGACGGTGCCCTGAAGGGCAAGATCAAGATGAGGCTGAAGCTGAAGGACGGCGGCCA
CTACACCTCCGAGGTCAAGACCACCTACAAGGCCAAGAAGCCCGTGCAGCTGCCCGGCGCCTACATCGTC
GACATCAAGTTGGACATCACCTCCCACAACGAGGACTACACCATCGTGGAACAGTACGAACGCGCCGAGG
GCCGCCACTCCACCGGCGGCATGGACGAGCTGTACAAGTAAGCGGCCGCGACTCTAGATCATAATCAGCC
ATACCACATTTGTAGAGGTTTTACTTGCTTTAAAAAACCTCCCACACCTCCCCCCTGAACCTGAAACATA
AAATGAATGCAATT
