>Addgene plasmid #54748 | mOrange2-Lifeact-7 | addgene partial sequence | sequence record 90986 | CMV-F 5'-CGCAAATGGGCGGTAGGCGTG-3'
AGTGAACCGTCAGATCCGCTAGCGCCACCATGGGCGTGGCCGACTTGATCAAGAAGTTCGAGTCCATCTC
CAAGGAGGAGGGGGATCCACCGGTCGCCACCATGGTGAGCAAGGGCGAGGAGAATAACATGGCCATCATC
AAGGAGTTCATGCGCTTCAAGGTGCGCATGGAGGGCTCCGTGAACGGCCACGAGTTCGAGATCGAGGGCG
AGGGCGAGGGCCGCCCCTACGAGGGCTTTCAGACCGCTAAGCTGAAGGTGACCAAGGGTGGCCCCCTGCC
CTTCGCCTGGGACATCCTGTCCCCTCATTTCACCTACGGCTCCAAGGCCTACGTGAAGCACCCCGCCGAC
ATCCCCGACTACTTCAAGCTGTCCTTCCCCGAGGGCTTCAAGTGGGAGCGCGTGATGAACTACGAGGACG
GCGGCGTGGTGACCGTGACCCAGGACTCCTCCCTGCAGGACGGCGAGTTCATCTACAAGGTGAAGCTGCG
CGGCACCAACTTCCCCTCCGACGGCCCCGTGATGCAGAAGAAGACCATGGGCTGGGAGGCCTCCTCCGAG
CGGATGTACCCCGAGGACGGTGCCCTGAAGGGCAAGATCAAGATGAGGCTGAAGCTGAAGGACGGCGGCC
ACTACACCTCCGAGGTCAAGACCACCTACAAGGCCAAGAAGCCCGTGCAGCTGCCCGGCGCCTACATCGT
CGACATCAAGTTGGACATCACCTCCCACAACGAGGACTACACCATCGTGGAACAGTACGAACGCGCCGAG
GGCCGCCACTCCACCGGCGGCATGG
